>Addgene plasmid #213296 | GPRC5B-DuET | addgene full sequence | sequence record 430840 | Addgene NGS Result
CCTCGCTCACTGACTCGCTGCGCTCGGTCGTTCGGCTGCGGCGAGCGGTATCAGCTCACTCAAAGGCGGT
AATACGGTTATCCACAGAATCAGGGGATAACGCAGGAAAGAACATGTGAGCAAAAGGCCAGCAAAAGGCC
AGGAACCGTAAAAAGGCCGCGTTGCTGGCGTTTTTCCATAGGCTCCGCCCCCCTGACGAGCATCACAAAA
ATCGACGCTCAAGTCAGAGGTGGCGAAACCCGACAGGACTATAAAGATACCAGGCGTTTCCCCCTGGAAG
CTCCCTCGTGCGCTCTCCTGTTCCGACCCTGCCGCTTACCGGATACCTGTCCGCCTTTCTCCCTTCGGGA
AGCGTGGCGCTTTCTCATAGCTCACGCTGTAGGTATCTCAGTTCGGTGTAGGTCGTTCGCTCCAAGCTGG
GCTGTGTGCACGAACCCCCCGTTCAGCCCGACCGCTGCGCCTTATCCGGTAACTATCGTCTTGAGTCCAA
CCCGGTAAGACACGACTTATCGCCACTGGCAGCAGCCACTGGTAACAGGATTAGCAGAGCGAGGTATGTA
GGCGGTGCTACAGAGTTCTTGAAGTGGTGGCCTAACTACGGCTACACTAGAAGAACGGTATTTGGTATCT
GCGCTCTGCTGAAGCCAGTTACCTTCGGAAAAAGAGTTGGTAGCTCTTGATCCGGCAAACAAACCACCGC
TGGTAGCGGTGGTTTTTTTGTTTGCAAGCAGCAGATTACGCGCAGAAAAAAAGGATCTCAAGAAGATCCT
TTGATCTTTTCTACGGGGTCTGACGCTCAGTGGAACGAAAACTCACGTTAAGGGATTTTGGTCATGAGAT
TATCAAAAAGGATCTTCACCTAGATCCTTTTAAATTAAAAATGAAGTTTTAAATCAATCTAAAGTATATA
TGAGTAAACTTGGTCTGACAGTTACCAATGCTTAATCAGTGAGGCACCTATCTCAGCGATCTGTCTATTT
CGTTCATCCATAGTTGCCTGACTCCCCGTCGTGTAGATAACTACGATACGGGAGGGCTTACCATCTGGCC
CCAGTGCTGCAATGATACCGCGAGACCCACGCTCACCGGCTCCAGATTTATCAGCAATAAACCAGCCAGC
CGGAAGGGCCGAGCGCAGAAGTGGTCCTGCAACTTTATCCGCCTCCATCCAGTCTATTAATTGTTGCCGG
GAAGCTAGAGTAAGTAGTTCGCCAGTTAATAGTTTGCGCAACGTTGTTGCCATTGCTACAGGCATCGTGG
TGTCACGCTCGTCGTTTGGTATGGCTTCATTCAGCTCCGGTTCCCAACGATCAAGGCGAGTTACATGATC
CCCCATGTTGTGCAAAAAAGCGGTTAGCTCCTTCGGTCCTCCGATCGTTGTCAGAAGTAAGTTGGCCGCA
GTGTTATCACTCATGGTTATGGCAGCACTGCATAATTCTCTTACTGTCATGCCATCCGTAAGATGCTTTT
CTGTGACTGGTGAGTACTCAACCAAGTCATTCTGAGAATAGTGTATGCGGCGACCGAGTTGCTCTTGCCC
GGCGTCAATACGGGATAATACCGCGCCACATAGCAGAACTTTAAAAGTGCTCATCATTGGAAAACGTTCT
TCGGGGCGAAAACTCTCAAGGATCTTACCGCTGTTGAGATCCAGTTCGATGTAACCCACTCGTGCACCCA
ACTGATCTTCAGCATCTTTTACTTTCACCAGCGTTTCTGGGTGAGCAAAAACAGGAAGGCAAAATGCCGC
AAAAAAGGGAATAAGGGCGACACGGAAATGTTGAATACTCATACTCTTCCTTTTTCAATATTATTGAAGC
ATTTATCAGGGTTATTGTCTCATGAGCGGATACATATTTGAATGTATTTAGAAAAATAAACAAATAGGGG
TTCCGCGCACATTTCCCCGAAAAGTGCCACCTGACGTCGACGGATCGGGAGATCTCCCGATCCCCTATGG
TGCACTCTCAGTACAATCTGCTCTGATGCCGCATAGTTAAGCCAGTATCTGCTCCCTGCTTGTGTGTTGG
AGGTCGCTGAGTAGTGCGCGAGCAAAATTTAAGCTACAACAAGGCAAGGCTTGACCGACATTTGCATGAA
GAATCTGCTTAGGGTTAGGCGTTTTGCGCTGCTTCGCGATGTACGGGCCAGATATACGCGTTGACATTGA
TTATTGACTAGTTATTAATAGTAATCAATTACGGGGTCATTAGTTCATAGCCCATATATGGAGTTCCGCG
TTACATAACTTACGGTAAATGGCCCGCCTGGCTGACCGCCCAACGACCCCCGCCCATTGACGTCAATAAT
GACGTATGTTCCCATAGTAACGCCAATAGGGACTTTCCATTGACGTCAATGGGTGGAGTATTTACGGTAA
ACTGCCCACTTGGCAGTACATCAAGTGTATCATATGCCAAGTACGCCCCCTATTGACGTCAATGACGGTA
AATGGCCCGCCTGGCATTATGCCCAGTACATGACCTTATGGGACTTTCCTACTTGGCAGTACATCTACGT
ATTAGTCATCGCTATTACCATGGTGATGCGGTTTTGGCAGTACATCAATGGGCGTGGATAGCGGTTTGAC
TCACGGGGATTTCCAAGTCTCCACCCCATTGACGTCAATGGGAGTTTGTTTTGGCACCAAAATCAACGGG
ACTTTCCAAAATGTCGTAACAACTCCGCCCCATTGACGCAAATGGGCGGTAGGCGTGTACGGTGGGAGGT
CTATATAAGCAGAGCTCTCTGGCTAACTAGAGAACCCACTGCTTACTGGCTTATCGAAATTAATACGACT
CACTATAGGGAGACCCAAGCTGGCTAGCGTTTAAACTTAAGCTTAGCGCCACCATGAAGACGATCATCGC
CCTGAGCTACATCTTCTGCCTGGTATTCGCCGACTACAAGGACGATGATGACGCCAGCATCGATATGTTC
GTGGCTTCTGAACGGAAAATGCGAGCACATCAGGTACTGACTTTTCTCCTCCTGTTTGTGATCACCTCTG
TCGCTTCCGAGAACGCTAGCACAAGTAGGGGCTGTGGACTGGATCTCTTGCCTCAGTATGTCAGTTTGTG
TGATCTGGATGCGATCTGGGGAATCGTTGTGGAGGCTGTAGCCGGTGCAGGAGCTCTTATAACCCTTTTG
CTGATGCTTATCCTCTTGGTTAGGCTTCCCTTCATCAAAGAAAAAGAGAAAAAATCCCCAGTTGGACTGC
ACTTCTTGTTCCTCCTTGGCACCTTGGGGCTGTTCGGACTCACTTTTGCCTTCATCATCCAGGAAGATGA
AACCATCTGTAGTGTTCGGAGATTCCTGTGGGGAGTGTTGTTTGCACTGTGCTTTTCATGCTTGCTTAGT
CAGGCATGGAGGGTGAGAAGGTTGGTGAGGCATGGCACTGGCCCTGCCGGGTGGCAACTGGTTGGGCTCG
CCCTGTGCCTGATGCTGGTACAGGTCATCATCGCTGTTGAATGGCTGGTCCTGACTGTGCTGCGGGACAC
GCGCCCCGCTTGCGCATACGAGCCGATGGACTTCGTCATGGCCCTTATATACGATATGGTACTGCTGGTG
GTAACCCTCGGGCTGGCACTGTTTACTCTCTGCGGGAAATTCAAGCGATGGAAACTGAATGGGGCTTTTC
TGCTGATCACAGCTTTCTTGAGCGTGCTCATCTGGGTGGCCTGGATGACGATGTACCTCTTCGGCAACGT
GAAGCTCCAGCAGGGCGACGCGTGGAATGACCCGACCCTGGCCATCACGCTGGCAGCTAGCGGCTGGGTG
TTCGTGATATTTCATGCCATCCCCGAAATTCACTGTACCCTTCTTCCCGCCTTGCAAGAGAATACCCCCA
ACTATTTCGACACAAGCCAACCGCGCATGAGAGAAACTGCTTTTGAGGAGGACGTCCAGCTCCCAAGAGC
TTACATGGAGAACAAGGCTTTCTCTATGGACGAACACAACGCTGCTTTGAGAACAGCTGGATTTCCTAAT
GGCTCACTGGGTAAAAGGCCGAGTGGATCCCTCGGCAAGAGGCCATCTGCCCCATTTCGAAGTAATGTCT
ATCAGCCAACAGAGATGGCTGTTGTCCTCAATGGGGGTACTATACCCACAGCCCCACCATCCCATACAGG
AAGGCACCTGTGGATCGATACCGGTGGACGCACCGGTGAATTCGATGAGGCCAGCACCACCGTGTCTAAG
ACCGAGACTTCTCAGGTGGCCCCTGCCTAACTCGAGTCTAGAGGGCCCGTTTAAACCCGCTGATCAGCCT
CGACTGTGCCTTCTAGTTGCCAGCCATCTGTTGTTTGCCCCTCCCCCGTGCCTTCCTTGACCCTGGAAGG
TGCCACTCCCACTGTCCTTTCCTAATAAAATGAGGAAATTGCATCGCATTGTCTGAGTAGGTGTCATTCT
ATTCTGGGGGGTGGGGTGGGGCAGGACAGCAAGGGGGAGGATTGGGAAGACAATAGCAGGCATGCTGGGG
ATGCGGTGGGCTCTATGGCTTCTGAGGCGGAAAGAACCAGCTGGGGCTCTAGGGGGTATCCCC
[124 nt withheld, positions 4544-4667]
C
[91 nt withheld, positions 4669-4759]
A
[49 nt withheld, positions 4761-4809]
CCTTTGACGTTGGAGTCCACGTTCTTT
[37 nt withheld, positions 4837-4873]
ACCCTATCTCGGTCTATTCTTTTGATTTATAAGGGATTTTGCCGATTTCGGCCTATTGGTTAAAAAATGA
GCTGATTTAACAAAAATTTAACGCGAATTAATTCTGTGGAATGTGTGTCAGTTAGGGTGTGGAAAGTCCC
CAGGCTCCCCAGCAGGCAGAAGTATGCAAAGCATGCATCTCAATTAGTCAGCAACCAGGTGTGGAAAGTC
CCCAGGCTCCCCAGCAGGCAGAAGTATGCAAAGCATGCATCTCAATTAGTCAGCAACCATAGTCCCGCCC
CTAACTCCGCCCATCCCGCCCCTAACTCCGCCCAGTTCCGCCCATTCTCCGCCCCATGGCTGACTAATTT
TTTTTATTTATGCAGAGGCCGAGGCCGCCTCTGCCTCTGAGCTATTCCAGAAGTAGTGAGGAGGCTTTTT
TGGAGGCCTAGGCTTTTGCAAAAAGCTCCCGGGAGCTTGTATATCCATTTTCGGATCTGATCAAGAGACA
GGATGAGGATCGTTTCGCATGATTGAACAAGATGGATTGCACGCAGGTTCTCCGGCCGCTTGGGTGGAGA
GGCTATTCGGCTATGACTGGGCACAACAGACAATCGGCTGCTCTGATGCCGCCGTGTTCCGGCTGTCAGC
GCAGGGGCGCCCGGTTCTTTTTGTCAAGACCGACCTGTCCGGTGCCCTGAATGAACTGCAGGACGAGGCA
GCGCGGCTATCGTGGCTGGCCACGACGGGCGTTCCTTGCGCAGCTGTGCTCGACGTTGTCACTGAAGCGG
GAAGGGACTGGCTGCTATTGGGCGAAGTGCCGGGGCAGGATCTCCTGTCATCTCACCTTGCTCCTGCCGA
GAAAGTATCCATCATGGCTGATGCAATGCGGCGGCTGCATACGCTTGATCCGGCTACCTGCCCATTCGAC
CACCAAGCGAAACATCGCATCGAGCGAGCACGTACTCGGATGGAAGCCGGTCTTGTCGATCAGGATGATC
TGGACGAAGAGCATCAGGGGCTCGCGCCAGCCGAACTGTTCGCCAGGCTCAAGGCGCGCATGCCCGACGG
CGAGGATCTCGTCGTGACCCATGGCGATGCCTGCTTGCCGAATATCATGGTGGAAAATGGCCGCTTTTCT
GGATTCATCGACTGTGGCCGGCTGGGTGTGGCGGACCGCTATCAGGACATAGCGTTGGCTACCCGTGATA
TTGCTGAAGAGCTTGGCGGCGAATGGGCTGACCGCTTCCTCGTGCTTTACGGTATCGCCGCTCCCGATTC
GCAGCGCATCGCCTTCTATCGCCTTCTTGACGAGTTCTTCTGAGCGGGACTCTGGGGTTCGAAATGACCG
ACCAAGCGACGCCCAACCTGCCATCACGAGATTTCGATTCCACCGCCGCCTTCTATGAAAGGTTGGGCTT
CGGAATCGTTTTCCGGGACGCCGGCTGGATGATCCTCCAGCGCGGGGATCTCATGCTGGAGTTCTTCGCC
CACCCCAACTTGTTTATTGCAGCTTATAATGGTTACAAATAAAGCAATAGCATCACAAATTTCACAAATA
AAGCATTTTTTTCACTGCATTCTAGTTGTGGTTTGTCCAAACTCATCAATGTATCTTATCATGTCTGTAT
ACCGTCGACCTCTAGCTAGAGCTTGGCGTAATCATGGTCATAGCTGTTTCCTGTGTGAAATTGTTATCCG
CTCACAATTCCACACAACATACGAGCCGGAAGCATAAAGTGTAAAGCCTGGGGTGCCTAATGAGTGAGCT
AACTCACATTAATTGCGTTGCGCTCACTGCCCGCTTTCCAGTCGGGAAACCTGTCGTGCCAGCTGCATTA
ATGAATCGGCCAACGCGCGGGGAGAGGCGGTTTGCGTATTGGGCGCTCTTCCGCTT
Features (pLannotate 1.2.2; 21 found; start..end, strand, type, name):
    173..761     -  rep_origin     ori: high-copy-number ColE1/pMB1/pBR322/pUC origin of replication
    932..1792    -  CDS            AmpR: β-lactamase; bla; confers resistance to ampicillin, carbenicillin, and related antibiotics
   1793..1897    -  promoter       AmpR promoter: bla
   1956..2008    -  misc_feature   bom (fragment): basis of mobility region from pBR322
   2163..2542    +  enhancer       CMV enhancer: human cytomegalovirus immediate early enhancer
   2543..2746    +  promoter       CMV promoter: human cytomegalovirus (CMV) immediate early promoter
   2742..2775    +  LTR            5' LTR (truncated) (fragment): truncated 5' long terminal repeat (LTR) from HIV-1
   2791..2809    +  promoter       T7 promoter: promoter for bacteriophage T7 RNA polymerase
   2902..2922    +  CDS            3xFLAG (fragment): three tandem FLAG® epitope tags
   2935..4143    +  CDS            GPRC5B: GPC5B_HUMAN - Also known as RAIG2. Experimental evidence at transcript level: Swiss-Prot protein existence level 2. Unknown. This retinoic acid-inducible G-protein coupled receptor provide evidence for a possible interaction between retinoid and G-protein signaling pathways. From Homo sapiens (Human).
   4274..4498    +  polyA_signal   bGH poly(A) signal: bovine growth hormone polyadenylation signal
   4502..4523    +  promoter       SV40 promoter (fragment): SV40 enhancer and early promoter
   4544..4972    +  rep_origin     f1 ori (sequence partly withheld): f1 bacteriophage origin of replication; arrow indicates direction of (+) strand synthesis
   4986..5315    +  promoter       SV40 promoter: SV40 enhancer and early promoter
   5382..6173    +  CDS            neo: KKA2_KLEPN - Also known as kan, nptII. Experimental evidence at protein level: Swiss-Prot protein existence level 1. Resistance to kanamycin, neomycin, paromomycin, ribostamycin, butirosin and gentamicin B. From Klebsiella pneumoniae.
   6197..6355    +  CDS            ble (fragment): BLE_KLEPN - Experimental evidence at protein level: Swiss-Prot protein existence level 1. Binding protein with a strong affinity to the bleomycin family of antibiotics. Binds to CL990; an antimitotic-antibiotic compound. From Klebsiella pneumoniae.
   6350..6471    +  polyA_signal   SV40 poly(A) signal: SV40 polyadenylation signal
   6544..6560    -  protein_bind   lac operator: The lac repressor binds to the lac operator to inhibit transcription in E. coli. This inhibition can be relieved by adding lactose or isopropyl-β-D-thiogalactopyranoside (IPTG). lac repressor encoded by lacI
   6568..6598    -  promoter       lac promoter: promoter for the E. coli lac operon
   6613..6634    -  protein_bind   CAP binding site: CAP binding activates transcription in the presence of cAMP. E. coli catabolite activator protein
   6647..6739    -  CDS            lacI (fragment): lac repressor; lacI; The lac repressor binds to the lac operator to inhibit transcription in E. coli. This inhibition can be relieved by adding lactose or isopropyl-β-D-thiogalactopyranoside (IPTG).
