[The description below was written by a language model from this plasmid's Addgene catalogue record and pLannotate feature annotations shown in this document.]
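Description:
GPRC5B-DuET is a mammalian expression plasmid built on the pcDNA 3.1 (+) backbone that carries the human orphan class C G protein-coupled receptor GPRC5B (also known as RAIG-2), inserted by Gibson cloning. It is propagated in E. coli as a high-copy plasmid through a ColE1/pUC-type origin and selected with ampicillin via the β-lactamase gene. An f1 phage origin is also present. For selection in mammalian cells, the backbone includes a neomycin phosphotransferase cassette driven by the SV40 enhancer/early promoter and terminated by the SV40 polyadenylation signal. Short annotated fragments such as the HIV-1 LTR, ble, lacI and lac promoter/operator hits appear to be backbone remnants or annotation matches rather than functional parts of the design.

The receptor coding sequence sits downstream of the CMV immediate early enhancer and promoter and is followed by the bovine growth hormone polyadenylation signal, giving strong constitutive expression in transfected mammalian cells. A T7 promoter lies between the CMV promoter and the insert and can support in vitro transcription. In the "DuET" (dual epitope tag) format, the receptor is preceded by a cleavable hemagglutinin signal peptide, intended to promote membrane insertion and then be removed. This leaves an N-terminal FLAG tag, and a 1D4 epitope is fused to the C terminus. The feature table detects a FLAG-like segment just upstream of the GPRC5B reading frame but does not annotate the signal peptide or the 1D4 tag. According to the record, the construct is optimized for mammalian expression and proteomics studies, where the two tags allow capture and detection of the full-length receptor, for example when assessing the selectivity of anti-GPCR antibodies.
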