Addgene plasmid #213296: GPRC5B-DuET
Purpose: The DuET construct encodes the named human GPCR engineered with a cleaved hemagglutinin signal peptide, a 5' FLAG and a 3' 1D4 epitope tag optimized for expression in mammalian cells and proteomics studies.
Depositing lab: Thomas Sakmar. Publication: Multiplexed selectivity screening of anti-GPCR antibodies. Dahl L, Kotliar IB, Bendes A, Dodig-Crnkovic T, Fromm S, Elofsson A, Uhlen M, Sakmar TP, Schwenk JM. Sci Adv. 2023 May 3;9(18):eadf9297. doi: 10.1126/sciadv.adf9297. Epub 2023 May 3. PubMed 37134173.
Backbone
  Vector backbone: pcDNA 3.1 (+)
  Vector type: Mammalian Expression
Growth in bacteria
  Bacterial resistance: Ampicillin, 100 μg/mL
  Growth temperature: 37°C
  Growth strain: DH5alpha
  Copy number: High Copy
Gene/Insert
  Gene/Insert name: GPRC5B (alt names: G protein-coupled receptor class C group 5 member B; RAIG-2)
  Species: H. sapiens (human)
  Entrez Gene: GPRC5B (a.k.a. MLC3, RAIG-2, RAIG2)
  Promoter: CMV, T7
  Tag / fusion protein: FLAG (N terminal on insert); 1D4 (C terminal on insert)
  Cloning method: Gibson Cloning
Terms and licenses: Academic/Nonprofit Terms; Industry Terms: Not Available to Industry
Depositor comments: Class: C, Family: Orphan. Ensembl ID: ENSG00000167191, Uniprot ID: Q9NZH0
How to cite: GPRC5B-DuET was a gift from Thomas Sakmar (Addgene plasmid # 213296 ; http://n2t.net/addgene:213296 ; RRID:Addgene_213296)
